>Addgene plasmid #62151 | pMuLE ENTR CMV tdTomato R4-R3 | depositor full sequence | sequence record 101435 | Full Sequence
CTAGAGGACAACTTTGTATAATAAAGTTGAACGAGAAACGTAAAATGATATAAATATCAATATATTAAAT
TAGATTTTGCATAAAAAACAGACTACATAATACTGTAAAACACAACATATCCAGTCACTATGAATCAACT
ACTTAGATGGTATTAGTGACCTGTACTGCAGGGCGGCCGCGATATCCCCTATAGTGAGTCGTATTACATG
GTCATAGCTGTTTCCTGGCAGCTCTGGCCCGTGTCTCAAAATCTCTGATGTTACATTGCACAAGATAAAA
ATATATCATCATGAACAATAAAACTGTCTGCTTACATAAACAGTAATACAAGGGGTGTTATGAGCCATAT
TCAACGGGAAACGTCGAGGCCGCGATTAAATTCCAACATGGATGCTGATTTATATGGGTATAAATGGGCT
CGCGATAATGTCGGGCAATCAGGTGCGACAATCTATCGCTTGTATGGGAAGCCCGATGCGCCAGAGTTGT
TTCTGAAACATGGCAAAGGTAGCGTTGCCAATGATGTTACAGATGAGATGGTCAGACTAAACTGGCTGAC
GGAATTTATGCCTCTTCCGACCATCAAGCATTTTATCCGTACTCCTGATGATGCATGGTTACTCACCACT
GCGATCCCCGGAAAAACAGCATTCCAGGTATTAGAAGAATATCCTGATTCAGGTGAAAATATTGTTGATG
CGCTGGCAGTGTTCCTGCGCCGGTTGCATTCGATTCCTGTTTGTAATTGTCCTTTTAACAGCGATCGCGT
ATTTCGTCTCGCTCAGGCGCAATCACGAATGAATAACGGTTTGGTTGATGCGAGTGATTTTGATGACGAG
CGTAATGGCTGGCCTGTTGAACAAGTCTGGAAAGAAATGCATAAACTTTTGCCATTCTCACCGGATTCAG
TCGTCACTCATGGTGATTTCTCACTTGATAACCTTATTTTTGACGAGGGGAAATTAATAGGTTGTATTGA
TGTTGGACGAGTCGGAATCGCAGACCGATACCAGGATCTTGCCATCCTATGGAACTGCCTCGGTGAGTTT
TCTCCTTCATTACAGAAACGGCTTTTTCAAAAATATGGTATTGATAATCCTGATATGAATAAATTGCAGT
TTCATTTGATGCTCGATGAGTTTTTCTAATCAGAATTGGTTAATTGGTTGTAACACTGGCAGAGCATTAC
GCTGACTTGACGGGACGGCGCAAGCTCATGACCAAAATCCCTTAACGTGAGTTACGCGTCGTTCCACTGA
GCGTCAGACCCCGTAGAAAAGATCAAAGGATCTTCTTGAGATCCTTTTTTTCTGCGCGTAATCTGCTGCT
TGCAAACAAAAAAACCACCGCTACCAGCGGTGGTTTGTTTGCCGGATCAAGAGCTACCAACTCTTTTTCC
GAAGGTAACTGGCTTCAGCAGAGCGCAGATACCAAATACTGTTCTTCTAGTGTAGCCGTAGTTAGGCCAC
CACTTCAAGAACTCTGTAGCACCGCCTACATACCTCGCTCTGCTAATCCTGTTACCAGTGGCTGCTGCCA
GTGGCGATAAGTCGTGTCTTACCGGGTTGGACTCAAGACGATAGTTACCGGATAAGGCGCAGCGGTCGGG
CTGAACGGGGGGTTCGTGCACACAGCCCAGCTTGGAGCGAACGACCTACACCGAACTGAGATACCTACAG
CGTGAGCTATGAGAAAGCGCCACGCTTCCCGAAGGGAGAAAGGCGGACAGGTATCCGGTAAGCGGCAGGG
TCGGAACAGGAGAGCGCACGAGGGAGCTTCCAGGGGGAAACGCCTGGTATCTTTATAGTCCTGTCGGGTT
TCGCCACCTCTGACTTGAGCGTCGATTTTTGTGATGCTCGTCAGGGGGGCGGAGCCTATGGAAAAACGCC
AGCAACGCGGCCTTTTTACGGTTCCTGGCCTTTTGCTGGCCTTTTGCTCACATGTTCTTTCCTGCGTTAT
CCCCTGATTCTGTGGATAACCGTATTACCGCCTTTGAGTGAGCTGATACCGCTCGCCGCAGCCGAACGAC
CGAGCGCAGCGAGTCAGTGAGCGAGGAAGCGGAAGAGCGCCCAATACGCAAACCGCCTCTCCCCGCGCGT
TGGCCGATTCATTAATGCAGCTGGCACGACAGGTTTCCCGACTGGAAAGCGGGCAGTGAGCGCAACGCAA
TTAATACGCGTACCGCTAGCCAGGAAGAGTTTGTAGAAACGCAAAAAGGCCATCCGTCAGGATGGCCTTC
TGCTTAGTTTGATGCCTGGCAGTTTATGGCGGGCGTCCTGCCCGCCACCCTCCGGGCCGTTGCTTCACAA
CGTTCAAATCCGCTCCCGGCGGATTTGTCCTACTCAGGAGAGCGTTCACCGACAAACAACAGATAAAACG
AAAGGCCCAGTCTTCCGACTGAGCCTTTCGTTTTATTTGATGCCTGGCAGTTCCCTACTCTCGCGTTAAC
GCTAGCATGGATGTTTTCCCAGTCACGACGTTGTAAAACGACGGCCAGTCTTAAGCTCGGGCCCCTACAG
GTCACTAATACCATCTAAGTAGTTGATTCATAGTGACTGGATATGTTGTGTTTTACAGTATTATGTAGTC
TGTTTTTTATGCAAAATCTAATTTAATATATTGATATTTATATCATTTTACGTTTCTCGTTCAACTTTTC
TATACAAAGTTGGCGATGTACGGGCCAGATATACGCGTTGACATTGATTATTGACTAGTTATTAATAGTA
ATCAATTACGGGGTCATTAGTTCATAGCCCATATATGGAGTTCCGCGTTACATAACTTACGGTAAATGGC
CCGCCTGGCTGACCGCCCAACGACCCCCGCCCATTGACGTCAATAATGACGTATGTTCCCATAGTAACGC
CAATAGGGACTTTCCATTGACGTCAATGGGTGGAGTATTTACGGTAAACTGCCCACTTGGCAGTACATCA
AGTGTATCATATGCCAAGTACGCCCCCTATTGACGTCAATGACGGTAAATGGCCCGCCTGGCATTATGCC
CAGTACATGACCTTATGGGACTTTCCTACTTGGCAGTACATCTACGTATTAGTCATCGCTATTACCATGG
TGATGCGGTTTTGGCAGTACATCAATGGGCGTGGATAGCGGTTTGACTCACGGGGATTTCCAAGTCTCCA
CCCCATTGACGTCAATGGGAGTTTGTTTTGGCACCAAAATCAACGGGACTTTCCAAAATGTCGTAACAAC
TCCGCCCCATTGACGCAAATGGGCGGTAGGCGTGTACGGTGGGAGGTCTATATAAGCAGAGCTCTCTGGC
TAACTAGAGAACCCACTGCTTACTGGCTTATCGAAATTAATACGACTCACTATAGGGAGACCCAAGCTTG
GTACCGAGCTCGGATCCCGCCACCATGGTGAGCAAGGGCGAGGAGGTCATCAAAGAGTTCATGCGCTTCA
AGGTGCGCATGGAGGGCTCCATGAACGGCCACGAGTTCGAGATCGAGGGCGAGGGCGAGGGCCGCCCCTA
CGAGGGCACCCAGACCGCCAAGCTGAAGGTGACCAAGGGCGGCCCCCTGCCCTTCGCCTGGGACATCCTG
TCCCCCCAGTTCATGTACGGCTCCAAGGCGTACGTGAAGCACCCCGCCGACATCCCCGATTACAAGAAGC
TGTCCTTCCCCGAGGGCTTCAAGTGGGAGCGCGTGATGAACTTCGAGGACGGCGGTCTGGTGACCGTGAC
CCAGGACTCCTCCCTGCAGGACGGCACGCTGATCTACAAGGTGAAGATGCGCGGCACCAACTTCCCCCCC
GACGGCCCCGTAATGCAGAAGAAGACCATGGGCTGGGAGGCCTCCACCGAGCGCCTGTACCCCCGCGACG
GCGTGCTGAAGGGCGAGATCCACCAGGCCCTGAAGCTGAAGGACGGCGGCCACTACCTGGTGGAGTTCAA
GACCATCTACATGGCCAAGAAGCCCGTGCAACTGCCCGGCTACTACTACGTGGACACCAAGCTGGACATC
ACCTCCCACAACGAGGACTACACCATCGTGGAACAGTACGAGCGCTCCGAGGGCCGCCACCACCTGTTCC
TGGGGCATGGCACCGGCAGCACCGGCAGCGGCAGCTCCGGCACCGCCTCCTCCGAGGACAACAACATGGC
CGTCATCAAAGAGTTCATGCGCTTCAAGGTGCGCATGGAGGGCTCCATGAACGGCCACGAGTTCGAGATC
GAGGGCGAGGGCGAGGGCCGCCCCTACGAGGGCACCCAGACCGCCAAGCTGAAGGTGACCAAGGGCGGCC
CCCTGCCCTTCGCCTGGGACATCCTGTCCCCCCAGTTCATGTACGGCTCCAAGGCGTACGTGAAGCACCC
CGCCGACATCCCCGATTACAAGAAGCTGTCCTTCCCCGAGGGCTTCAAGTGGGAGCGCGTGATGAACTTC
GAGGACGGCGGTCTGGTGACCGTGACCCAGGACTCCTCCCTGCAGGACGGCACGCTGATCTACAAGGTGA
AGATGCGCGGCACCAACTTCCCCCCCGACGGCCCCGTAATGCAGAAGAAGACCATGGGCTGGGAGGCCTC
CACCGAGCGCCTGTACCCCCGCGACGGCGTGCTGAAGGGCGAGATCCACCAGGCCCTGAAGCTGAAGGAC
GGCGGCCGCTACCTGGTGGAGTTCAAGACCATCTACATGGCCAAGAAGCCCGTGCAACTGCCCGGCTACT
ACTACGTGGACACCAAGCTGGACATCACCTCCCACAACGAGGACTACACCATCGTGGAACAGTACGAGCG
CTCCGAGGGCCGCCACCACCTGTTCCTGTACGGCATGGACGAGCTGTACAAGTAAGAATTCGATATCAAG
CTTATCGATACCGTCGACCTCGAGCCT
Features (pLannotate 1.2.2; 15 found; start..end, strand, type, name):
      9..132     +  protein_bind   attR3: mutant version of attR; recombination site for the Gateway® LR reaction LR Clonase™
    188..206     -  promoter       T7 promoter: promoter for bacteriophage T7 RNA polymerase
    340..1149    +  CDS            KanR: aminoglycoside phosphotransferase; aph(3')-Ia; confers resistance to kanamycin in bacteria or G418 (Geneticin®) in eukaryotes
   1296..1884    +  rep_origin     ori: high-copy-number ColE1/pMB1/pBR322/pUC origin of replication
   2067..2159    +  CDS            lacI (fragment): lac repressor; lacI; The lac repressor binds to the lac operator to inhibit transcription in E. coli. This inhibition can be relieved by adding lactose or isopropyl-β-D-thiogalactopyranoside (IPTG).
   2214..2241    -  terminator     rrnB T2 terminator: transcription terminator T2 from the E. coli rrnB gene
   2373..2416    +  terminator     rrnB T1 terminator: Escherichia coli rrnB; transcription terminator T1 from the E. coli rrnB gene
   2463..2499    -  CDS            lacZα (fragment): LacZα fragment of β-galactosidase; lacZ fragment
   2549..2673    -  protein_bind   attR4: mutant version of attR; recombination site for the Gateway® LR reaction LR Clonase™
   2700..3079    +  enhancer       CMV enhancer: human cytomegalovirus immediate early enhancer
   3080..3283    +  promoter       CMV promoter: human cytomegalovirus (CMV) immediate early promoter
   3279..3312    +  LTR            5' LTR (truncated) (fragment): truncated 5' long terminal repeat (LTR) from HIV-1
   3328..3346    +  promoter       T7 promoter: promoter for bacteriophage T7 RNA polymerase
   3385..4814    +  CDS            tdTomato (fragment): tandem dimeric (pseudo-monomeric) derivative of DsRed (Shaner et al., 2004) mammalian codon-optimized
   4816..4854    +  misc_feature   MCS (fragment): pBluescript multiple cloning site
