[The description below was written by a language model from this plasmid's Addgene catalogue record and pLannotate feature annotations shown in this document.]
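Description:
pMuLE ENTR CMV tdTomato R4-R3 is a Gateway entry plasmid from the MuLE (Multiple Lentiviral Expression) modular vector system, designed to donate a ready-made mammalian expression cassette into a lentiviral destination vector by MultiSite Gateway recombination. It is a small (about 4.9 kb), high-copy plasmid maintained in E. coli through a ColE1/pUC-type origin and selected with kanamycin via an aph(3')-Ia resistance gene. The record does not name a parental backbone. However, the annotated rrnB T1 and T2 terminators, which insulate the cloning region from read-through plasmid transcription, and the M13 sequencing primer sites are typical of entry-clone backbones. Short lacI and lacZα fragments appear to be cloning remnants.

The payload lies between the attR4 and attR3 recombination sites and consists of the human cytomegalovirus immediate-early enhancer and promoter driving tdTomato, a mammalian codon-optimized tandem-dimer red fluorescent protein derived from DsRed. A T7 promoter sits between the CMV promoter and the coding sequence, and a fragment of a multiple cloning site follows it. The annotation tool also flags a very short match to a truncated HIV-1 5' LTR at the CMV junction, which is too small to be a functional viral element. No polyadenylation signal is annotated within the module. The R4-R3 site combination fixes the position and orientation this module takes when it is combined in an LR reaction with other MuLE entry vectors carrying complementary att sites. This allows several independent expression units, such as cDNAs, shRNAs or reporters, to be assembled into a single lentiviral vector. In such assemblies this module provides constitutive red fluorescent marking of transduced mammalian cells for combinatorial genetic experiments.
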