Addgene plasmid #62151: pMuLE ENTR CMV tdTomato R4-R3
Purpose: MuLE (Multiple Lentiviral Expression) Entry vector containing a CMV promoter and tdTomato module. Compatible with MultiSite Gateway cloning
Depositing lab: Ian Frew. Depositing organization: University of Zurich. Publication: A versatile modular vector system for rapid combinatorial mammalian genetics. Albers J, Danzer C, Rechsteiner M, Lehmann H, Brandt LP, Hejhal T, Catalano A, Busenhart P, Goncalves AF, Brandt S, Bode PK, Bode-Lesniewska B, Wild PJ, Frew IJ. J Clin Invest. 2015 Mar 9. pii: 79743. doi: 10.1172/JCI79743. PubMed 25751063.
Backbone
  Vector backbone: N/A
  Vector type: Mammalian Expression ; MuLE Gateway Entry Vector
Growth in bacteria
  Bacterial resistance: Kanamycin, 50 μg/mL
  Growth temperature: 37°C
  Growth strain: DH5alpha
  Copy number: High Copy
Gene/Insert
  Gene/Insert name: tdTomato
  Species: Synthetic
  Promoter: CMV
  Cloning method: Gateway Cloning
  Sequencing primers: 5′ M13-fwd; 3′ M13-rev
Terms and licenses: Academic/Nonprofit Terms; Industry Terms: Not Available to Industry
How to cite: pMuLE ENTR CMV tdTomato R4-R3 was a gift from Ian Frew (Addgene plasmid # 62151 ; http://n2t.net/addgene:62151 ; RRID:Addgene_62151)
