>Addgene plasmid #62151 | pMuLE ENTR CMV tdTomato R4-R3 | addgene partial sequence | sequence record 103488 | M13-F20 5'-TGTAAAACGACGGCCAGT-3'
GTAGTTGATTCATAGTGACTGGATATGTTGTGTTTTACAGTATTATGTAGTCTGTTTTTTATGCAAAATC
TAATTTAATATATTGATATTTATATCATTTTACGTTTCTCGTTCAACTTTTCTATACAAAGTTGGCGATG
TACGGGCCAGATATACGCGTTGACATTGATTATTGACTAGTTATTAATAGTAATCAATTACGGGGTCATT
AGTTCATAGCCCATATATGGAGTTCCGCGTTACATAACTTACGGTAAATGGCCCGCCTGGCTGACCGCCC
AACGACCCCCGCCCATTGACGTCAATAATGACGTATGTTCCCATAGTAACGCCAATAGGGACTTTCCATT
GACGTCAATGGGTGGAGTATTTACGGTAAACTGCCCACTTGGCAGTACATCAAGTGTATCATATGCCAAG
TACGCCCCCTATTGACGTCAATGACGGTAAATGGCCCGCCTGGCATTATGCCCAGTACATGACCTTATGG
GACTTTCCTACTTGGCAGTACATCTACGTATTAGTCATCGCTATTACCATGGTGATGCGGTTTTGGCAGT
ACATCAATGGGCGTGGATAGCGGTTTGACTCACGGGGATTTCCAAGTCTCCACCCCATTGACGTCAATGG
GAGTTTGTTTTGGCACCAAAATCAACGGGACTTTCCAAAATGTCGTAACAACTCCGCCCCATTGACGCAA
AT
