>Addgene plasmid #62151 | pMuLE ENTR CMV tdTomato R4-R3 | addgene partial sequence | sequence record 103489 | M13-Rev 5'-CAGGAAACAGCTATGACC-3'
ACATCCTGTCCCCCCAGTTCATGTACGGCTCCAAGGCGTACGTGAAGCACCCCGCCGACATCCCCGATTA
CAAGAAGCTGTCCTTCCCCGAGGGCTTCAAGTGGGAGCGCGTGATGAACTTCGAGGACGGCGGTCTGGTG
ACCGTGACCCAGGACTCCTCCCTGCAGGACGGCACGCTGATCTACAAGGTGAAGATGCGCGGCACCAACT
TCCCCCCCGACGGCCCCGTAATGCAGAAGAAGACCATGGGCTGGGAGGCCTCCACCGAGCGCCTGTACCC
CCGCGACGGCGTGCTGAAGGGCGAGATCCACCAGGCCCTGAAGCTGAAGGACGGCGGCCGCTACCTGGTG
GAGTTCAAGACCATCTACATGGCCAAGAAGCCCGTGCAACTGCCCGGCTACTACTACGTGGACACCAAGC
TGGACATCACCTCCCACAACGAGGACTACACCATCGTGGAACAGTACGAGCGCTCCGAGGGCCGCCACCA
CCTGTTCCTGTACGGCATGGACGAGCTGTACAAGTAAGAATTCGATATCAAGCTTATCGATACCGTCGAC
CTCGAGCCTCTAGAGGACAACTTTGTATAATAAAGTTGAACGAGAAACGTAAAATGATATAAATATCAAT
ATATTAAATTAGATTTTGCATAAAAAACAGACTACATAATACTGTAAAACACAACATATCCAGTCACTAT
GAATCAACTACTTAGATGGTATTAGTGACCTGTACTGCA
