>Addgene plasmid #62151 | pMuLE ENTR CMV tdTomato R4-R3 | addgene partial sequence | sequence record 106110 | CMV-F 5'-CGCAAATGGGCGGTAGGCGTG-3'
GCAGAGCTCTCTGGCTAACTAGAGAACCCACTGCTTACTGGCTTATCGAAATTAATACGACTCACTATAG
GGAGACCCAAGCTTGGTACCGAGCTCGGATCCCGCCACCATGGTGAGCAAGGGCGAGGAGGTCATCAAAG
AGTTCATGCGCTTCAAGGTGCGCATGGAGGGCTCCATGAACGGCCACGAGTTCGAGATCGAGGGCGAGGG
CGAGGGCCGCCCCTACGAGGGCACCCAGACCGCCAAGCTGAAGGTGACCAAGGGCGGCCCCCTGCCCTTC
GCCTGGGACATCCTGTCCCCCCAGTTCATGTACGGCTCCAAGGCGTACGTGAAGCACCCCGCCGACATCC
CCGATTACAAGAAGCTGTCCTTCCCCGAGGGCTTCAAGTGGGAGCGCGTGATGAACTTCGAGGACGGCGG
TCTGGTGACCGTGACCCAGGACTCCTCCCTGCAGGACGGCACGCTGATCTACAAGGTGAAGATGCGCGGC
ACCAACTTCCCCCCCGACGGCCCCGTAATGCAGAAGAAGACCATGGGCTGGGAGGCCTCCACCGAGCGCC
TGTACCCCCGCGACGGCGTGCTGAAGGGCGAGATCCACCAGGCCCTGAAGCTGAAGGACGGCGGCCACTA
CCTGGTGGAGTTCAAGACCATCTACATGGCCAAGAAGCCCGTGCAACTGCCCGGCTACTACTACGTGGAC
ACCAAGCTGGACATCACCTCCCACAACGAGGACTACACCATCGTGGAACAGTACGAGCGCTCCGA
